Addgene plasmid #83439: pSpCas9(BB)-2A-Puro-C9orf72
Purpose: Expresses Cas9 and a gRNA targeting C9orf72
Depositing lab: Shawn Ferguson. Depositing organization: Yale University. Publication: C9orf72 binds SMCR8, localizes to lysosomes and regulates mTORC1 signaling. Amick J, Roczniak-Ferguson A, Ferguson SM. Mol Biol Cell. 2016 Aug 24. pii: mbc.E16-01-0003. 10.1091/mbc.E16-01-0003 PubMed 27559131.
Backbone
  Vector backbone: pSpCas9(BB)-2A-Puro (PX459) V2.0
  Backbone manufacturer: Feng Zhang (Addgene plasmid # 62988)
  Vector type: Mammalian Expression, CRISPR
  Selectable markers: Puromycin
Growth in bacteria
  Bacterial resistance: Ampicillin, 100 μg/mL
  Growth temperature: 37°C
  Growth strain: NEB Stable
  Copy number: Unknown
Gene/Insert
  Gene/Insert name: gRNA targeting human C9orf72
  gRNA/shRNA sequence: GCTTACTGGGACAATATTCT
  Species: H. sapiens (human)
  Entrez Gene: C9orf72 (a.k.a. ALSFTD, DENND9, DENNL72, FTDALS, FTDALS1)
  Promoter: U6
  Cloning method: Restriction Enzyme; 5′ cloning site BbsI (destroyed during cloning); 3′ cloning site BbsI (destroyed during cloning)
  Sequencing primers: 5′ GACTATCATATGCTTACCGT
Terms and licenses: Academic/Nonprofit Terms; Industry Terms: Not Available to Industry
How to cite: pSpCas9(BB)-2A-Puro-C9orf72 was a gift from Shawn Ferguson (Addgene plasmid # 83439 ; http://n2t.net/addgene:83439 ; RRID:Addgene_83439)
