[The description below was written by a language model from this plasmid's Addgene catalogue record and pLannotate feature annotations shown in this document.]
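Description:
pSpCas9(BB)-2A-Puro-C9orf72 is an all-in-one mammalian CRISPR expression plasmid built on the pSpCas9(BB)-2A-Puro (PX459) V2.0 backbone. It delivers both Streptococcus pyogenes Cas9 and a single guide RNA directed against human C9orf72. The guide spacer was inserted between two BbsI sites, which were destroyed in the process. It sits between the human U6 RNA polymerase III promoter and the SpCas9 gRNA scaffold, so a complete chimeric guide is transcribed in transfected cells. In bacteria the plasmid replicates from a high-copy ColE1/pUC-type origin and is selected with ampicillin through the bla gene. An f1 phage origin is also present.

The Cas9 cassette is driven by a CBh-type hybrid promoter made up of the CMV enhancer, the chicken β-actin promoter and a hybrid CBA/MVM intron. The annotation splits the Cas9 open reading frame into N- and C-terminal portions, but the two are contiguous and form one full-length coding sequence, followed by a bipartite nucleoplasmin nuclear localization signal. Downstream, and linked through the 2A peptide named in the backbone (not separately annotated in the feature table), lies puromycin N-acetyltransferase. Cas9 and the resistance enzyme are therefore produced from one transcript, which ends at a bovine growth hormone polyadenylation signal. A single AAV2 ITR is annotated after the poly(A) signal, and only one is listed.

Puromycin selection enriches for transfected cells that express the nuclease. This makes the plasmid suited to disrupting the C9orf72 locus in human cell lines. The associated study examined C9orf72's binding to SMCR8, its lysosomal localization and its role in mTORC1 signaling.
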