Features (pLannotate 1.2.2; 19 found; start..end, strand, type, name):
     76..303     +  intron         hybrid intron: hybrid between chicken β-actin (CBA) and minute virus of mice (MMV) introns (Gray et al., 2011)
    441..2042    +  CDS            Cas9(N): N-terminal portion of Streptococcus pyogenes Cas9 (Zetsche et al., 2015)
   2043..4541    +  CDS            Cas9(C): C-terminal portion of Streptococcus pyogenes Cas9 (Zetsche et al., 2015)
   4542..4589    +  CDS            nucleoplasmin NLS: bipartite nuclear localization signal from nucleoplasmin
   4659..5258    +  CDS            PuroR (fragment): puromycin N-acetyltransferase; pac from Streptomyces; confers resistance to puromycin
   5292..5403    +  polyA_signal   bGH poly(A) signal: bovine growth hormone polyadenylation signal
   5508..5648    +  repeat_region  AAV2 ITR: inverted terminal repeat of adeno-associated virus serotype 2 inverted
   5653..5704    -  misc_feature   bom (fragment): basis of mobility region from pBR322
   5723..6178    +  rep_origin     f1 ori (sequence partly withheld): f1 bacteriophage origin of replication; arrow indicates direction of (+) strand synthesis
   6179..6228    -  misc_feature   bom (fragment): basis of mobility region from pBR322
   6330..6365    -  CDS            rop (fragment): Rop protein, which maintains plasmids at low copy number; rop
   6460..6564    +  promoter       AmpR promoter: bla
   6565..7425    +  CDS            AmpR: β-lactamase; bla; confers resistance to ampicillin, carbenicillin, and related antibiotics
   7596..8184    +  rep_origin     ori: high-copy-number ColE1/pMB1/pBR322/pUC origin of replication
   8246..8486    +  promoter       U6 promoter: RNA polymerase III promoter for human U6 snRNA
   8516..8591    +  misc_RNA       gRNA scaffold: guide RNA scaffold for the Streptococcus pyogenes CRISPR/Cas9 system
   8598..8641    +  misc_RNA       gRNA scaffold (fragment): guide RNA scaffold for the Streptococcus pyogenes CRISPR/Cas9 system
   8688..8973    +  enhancer       CMV enhancer: human cytomegalovirus immediate early enhancer; contains an 18-bp deletion relative to the standard CMV enhancer
   8975..75      +  promoter       chicken β-actin promoter (across the origin): No description available
>Addgene plasmid #83439 | pSpCas9(BB)-2A-Puro-C9orf72 | addgene full sequence | sequence record 439115 | Addgene NGS Result
GCGCTCCGAAAGTTTCCTTTTATGGCGAGGCGGCGGCGGCGGCGGCCCTATAAAAAGCGAAGCGCGCGGC
GGGCGGGAGTCGCTGCGCGCTGCCTTCGCCCCGTGCCCCGCTCCGCCGCCGCCTCGCGCCGCCCGCCCCG
GCTCTGACTGACCGCGTTACTCCCACAGGTGAGCGGGCGGGACGGCCCTTCTCCTCCGGGCTGTAATTAG
CTGAGCAAGAGGTAAGGGTTTAAGGGATGGTTGGTTGGTGGGGTATTAATGTTTAATTACCTGGAGCACC
TGCCTGAAATCACTTTTTTTCAGGTTGGACCGGTGCCACCATGGACTATAAGGACCACGACGGAGACTAC
AAGGATCATGATATTGATTACAAAGACGATGACGATAAGATGGCCCCAAAGAAGAAGCGGAAGGTCGGTA
TCCACGGAGTCCCAGCAGCCGACAAGAAGTACAGCATCGGCCTGGACATCGGCACCAACTCTGTGGGCTG
GGCCGTGATCACCGACGAGTACAAGGTGCCCAGCAAGAAATTCAAGGTGCTGGGCAACACCGACCGGCAC
AGCATCAAGAAGAACCTGATCGGAGCCCTGCTGTTCGACAGCGGCGAAACAGCCGAGGCCACCCGGCTGA
AGAGAACCGCCAGAAGAAGATACACCAGACGGAAGAACCGGATCTGCTATCTGCAAGAGATCTTCAGCAA
CGAGATGGCCAAGGTGGACGACAGCTTCTTCCACAGACTGGAAGAGTCCTTCCTGGTGGAAGAGGATAAG
AAGCACGAGCGGCACCCCATCTTCGGCAACATCGTGGACGAGGTGGCCTACCACGAGAAGTACCCCACCA
TCTACCACCTGAGAAAGAAACTGGTGGACAGCACCGACAAGGCCGACCTGCGGCTGATCTATCTGGCCCT
GGCCCACATGATCAAGTTCCGGGGCCACTTCCTGATCGAGGGCGACCTGAACCCCGACAACAGCGACGTG
GACAAGCTGTTCATCCAGCTGGTGCAGACCTACAACCAGCTGTTCGAGGAAAACCCCATCAACGCCAGCG
GCGTGGACGCCAAGGCCATCCTGTCTGCCAGACTGAGCAAGAGCAGACGGCTGGAAAATCTGATCGCCCA
GCTGCCCGGCGAGAAGAAGAATGGCCTGTTCGGAAACCTGATTGCCCTGAGCCTGGGCCTGACCCCCAAC
TTCAAGAGCAACTTCGACCTGGCCGAGGATGCCAAACTGCAGCTGAGCAAGGACACCTACGACGACGACC
TGGACAACCTGCTGGCCCAGATCGGCGACCAGTACGCCGACCTGTTTCTGGCCGCCAAGAACCTGTCCGA
CGCCATCCTGCTGAGCGACATCCTGAGAGTGAACACCGAGATCACCAAGGCCCCCCTGAGCGCCTCTATG
ATCAAGAGATACGACGAGCACCACCAGGACCTGACCCTGCTGAAAGCTCTCGTGCGGCAGCAGCTGCCTG
AGAAGTACAAAGAGATTTTCTTCGACCAGAGCAAGAACGGCTACGCCGGCTACATTGACGGCGGAGCCAG
CCAGGAAGAGTTCTACAAGTTCATCAAGCCCATCCTGGAAAAGATGGACGGCACCGAGGAACTGCTCGTG
AAGCTGAACAGAGAGGACCTGCTGCGGAAGCAGCGGACCTTCGACAACGGCAGCATCCCCCACCAGATCC
ACCTGGGAGAGCTGCACGCCATTCTGCGGCGGCAGGAAGATTTTTACCCATTCCTGAAGGACAACCGGGA
AAAGATCGAGAAGATCCTGACCTTCCGCATCCCCTACTACGTGGGCCCTCTGGCCAGGGGAAACAGCAGA
TTCGCCTGGATGACCAGAAAGAGCGAGGAAACCATCACCCCCTGGAACTTCGAGGAAGTGGTGGACAAGG
GCGCTTCCGCCCAGAGCTTCATCGAGCGGATGACCAACTTCGATAAGAACCTGCCCAACGAGAAGGTGCT
GCCCAAGCACAGCCTGCTGTACGAGTACTTCACCGTGTATAACGAGCTGACCAAAGTGAAATACGTGACC
GAGGGAATGAGAAAGCCCGCCTTCCTGAGCGGCGAGCAGAAAAAGGCCATCGTGGACCTGCTGTTCAAGA
CCAACCGGAAAGTGACCGTGAAGCAGCTGAAAGAGGACTACTTCAAGAAAATCGAGTGCTTCGACTCCGT
GGAAATCTCCGGCGTGGAAGATCGGTTCAACGCCTCCCTGGGCACATACCACGATCTGCTGAAAATTATC
AAGGACAAGGACTTCCTGGACAATGAGGAAAACGAGGACATTCTGGAAGATATCGTGCTGACCCTGACAC
TGTTTGAGGACAGAGAGATGATCGAGGAACGGCTGAAAACCTATGCCCACCTGTTCGACGACAAAGTGAT
GAAGCAGCTGAAGCGGCGGAGATACACCGGCTGGGGCAGGCTGAGCCGGAAGCTGATCAACGGCATCCGG
GACAAGCAGTCCGGCAAGACAATCCTGGATTTCCTGAAGTCCGACGGCTTCGCCAACAGAAACTTCATGC
AGCTGATCCACGACGACAGCCTGACCTTTAAAGAGGACATCCAGAAAGCCCAGGTGTCCGGCCAGGGCGA
TAGCCTGCACGAGCACATTGCCAATCTGGCCGGCAGCCCCGCCATTAAGAAGGGCATCCTGCAGACAGTG
AAGGTGGTGGACGAGCTCGTGAAAGTGATGGGCCGGCACAAGCCCGAGAACATCGTGATCGAAATGGCCA
GAGAGAACCAGACCACCCAGAAGGGACAGAAGAACAGCCGCGAGAGAATGAAGCGGATCGAAGAGGGCAT
CAAAGAGCTGGGCAGCCAGATCCTGAAAGAACACCCCGTGGAAAACACCCAGCTGCAGAACGAGAAGCTG
TACCTGTACTACCTGCAGAATGGGCGGGATATGTACGTGGACCAGGAACTGGACATCAACCGGCTGTCCG
ACTACGATGTGGACCATATCGTGCCTCAGAGCTTTCTGAAGGACGACTCCATCGACAACAAGGTGCTGAC
CAGAAGCGACAAGAACCGGGGCAAGAGCGACAACGTGCCCTCCGAAGAGGTCGTGAAGAAGATGAAGAAC
TACTGGCGGCAGCTGCTGAACGCCAAGCTGATTACCCAGAGAAAGTTCGACAATCTGACCAAGGCCGAGA
GAGGCGGCCTGAGCGAACTGGATAAGGCCGGCTTCATCAAGAGACAGCTGGTGGAAACCCGGCAGATCAC
AAAGCACGTGGCACAGATCCTGGACTCCCGGATGAACACTAAGTACGACGAGAATGACAAGCTGATCCGG
GAAGTGAAAGTGATCACCCTGAAGTCCAAGCTGGTGTCCGATTTCCGGAAGGATTTCCAGTTTTACAAAG
TGCGCGAGATCAACAACTACCACCACGCCCACGACGCCTACCTGAACGCCGTCGTGGGAACCGCCCTGAT
CAAAAAGTACCCTAAGCTGGAAAGCGAGTTCGTGTACGGCGACTACAAGGTGTACGACGTGCGGAAGATG
ATCGCCAAGAGCGAGCAGGAAATCGGCAAGGCTACCGCCAAGTACTTCTTCTACAGCAACATCATGAACT
TTTTCAAGACCGAGATTACCCTGGCCAACGGCGAGATCCGGAAGCGGCCTCTGATCGAGACAAACGGCGA
AACCGGGGAGATCGTGTGGGATAAGGGCCGGGATTTTGCCACCGTGCGGAAAGTGCTGAGCATGCCCCAA
GTGAATATCGTGAAAAAGACCGAGGTGCAGACAGGCGGCTTCAGCAAAGAGTCTATCCTGCCCAAGAGGA
ACAGCGATAAGCTGATCGCCAGAAAGAAGGACTGGGACCCTAAGAAGTACGGCGGCTTCGACAGCCCCAC
CGTGGCCTATTCTGTGCTGGTGGTGGCCAAAGTGGAAAAGGGCAAGTCCAAGAAACTGAAGAGTGTGAAA
GAGCTGCTGGGGATCACCATCATGGAAAGAAGCAGCTTCGAGAAGAATCCCATCGACTTTCTGGAAGCCA
AGGGCTACAAAGAAGTGAAAAAGGACCTGATCATCAAGCTGCCTAAGTACTCCCTGTTCGAGCTGGAAAA
CGGCCGGAAGAGAATGCTGGCCTCTGCCGGCGAACTGCAGAAGGGAAACGAACTGGCCCTGCCCTCCAAA
TATGTGAACTTCCTGTACCTGGCCAGCCACTATGAGAAGCTGAAGGGCTCCCCCGAGGATAATGAGCAGA
AACAGCTGTTTGTGGAACAGCACAAGCACTACCTGGACGAGATCATCGAGCAGATCAGCGAGTTCTCCAA
GAGAGTGATCCTGGCCGACGCTAATCTGGACAAAGTGCTGTCCGCCTACAACAAGCACCGGGATAAGCCC
ATCAGAGAGCAGGCCGAGAATATCATCCACCTGTTTACCCTGACCAATCTGGGAGCCCCTGCCGCCTTCA
AGTACTTTGACACCACCATCGACCGGAAGAGGTACACCAGCACCAAAGAGGTGCTGGACGCCACCCTGAT
CCACCAGAGCATCACCGGCCTGTACGAGACACGGATCGACCTGTCTCAGCTGGGAGGCGACAAAAGGCCG
GCGGCCACGAAAAAGGCCGGCCAGGCAAAAAAGAAAAAGGAATTCGGCAGTGGAGAGGGCAGAGGAAGTC
TGCTAACATGCGGTGACGTCGAGGAGAATCCTGGCCCAATGACCGAGTACAAGCCCACGGTGCGCCTCGC
CACCCGCGACGACGTCCCCAGGGCCGTACGCACCCTCGCCGCCGCGTTCGCCGACTACCCCGCCACGCGC
CACACCGTCGATCCGGACCGCCACATCGAGCGGGTCACCGAGCTGCAAGAACTCTTCCTCACGCGCGTCG
GGCTCGACATCGGCAAGGTGTGGGTCGCGGACGACGGCGCCGCGGTGGCGGTCTGGACCACGCCGGAGAG
CGTCGAAGCGGGGGCGGTGTTCGCCGAGATCGGCCCGCGCATGGCCGAGTTGAGCGGTTCCCGGCTGGCC
GCGCAGCAACAGATGGAAGGCCTCCTGGCGCCGCACCGGCCCAAGGAGCCCGCGTGGTTCCTGGCCACCG
TCGGCGTCTCGCCCGACCACCAGGGCAAGGGTCTGGGCAGCGCCGTCGTGCTCCCCGGAGTGGAGGCGGC
CGAGCGCGCCGGGGTGCCCGCCTTCCTGGAGACCTCCGCGCCCCACAACCTCCCCTTCTACGAGCGGCTC
GGCTTCACCGTCACCGCCGACGTCGAGGTGCCCGAAGGACCGCGCACCTGGTGCATGACCCGCAAGCCCG
GTGCCTGAGAATTCTAACTAGAGCTCGCTGATCAGCCTCGACTGTGCCTTCTAGTTGCCAGCCATCTGTT
GTTTGCCCCTCCCCCGTGCCTTCCTTGACCCTGGAAGGTGCCACTCCCACTGTCCTTTCCTAATAAAATG
AGGAAATTGCATCGCATTGTCTGAGTAGGTGTCATTCTATTCTGGGGGGTGGGGTGGGGCAGGACAGCAA
GGGGGAGGATTGGGAAGAGAATAGCAGGCATGCTGGGGAGCGGCCGCAGGAACCCCTAGTGATGGAGTTG
GCCACTCCCTCTCTGCGCGCTCGCTCGCTCACTGAGGCCGGGCGACCAAAGGTCGCCCGACGCCCGGGCT
TTGCCCGGGCGGCCTCAGTGAGCGAGCGAGCGCGCAGCTGCCTGCAGGGGCGCCTGATGCGGTATTTTCT
CCTTACGCATCTGTGCGGTATTTCACACCGCATA
[95 nt withheld, positions 5705-5799]
T
[46 nt withheld, positions 5801-5846]
C
[141 nt withheld, positions 5848-5988]
CCTTTGACGTTGGAGTCCACGTTCTTT
[37 nt withheld, positions 6016-6052]
ACTCTATCTCGGGCTATTCTTTTGATTTATAAGGGATTTTGCCGATTTCGGTCTATTGGTTAAAAAATGA
GCTGATTTAACAAAAATTTAACGCGAATTTTAACAAAATATTAACGTTTACAATTTTATGGTGCACTCTC
AGTACAATCTGCTCTGATGCCGCATAGTTAAGCCAGCCCCGACACCCGCCAACACCCGCTGACGCGCCCT
GACGGGCTTGTCTGCTCCCGGCATCCGCTTACAGACAAGCTGTGACCGTCTCCGGGAGCTGCATGTGTCA
GAGGTTTTCACCGTCATCACCGAAACGCGCGAGACGAAAGGGCCTCGTGATACGCCTATTTTTATAGGTT
AATGTCATGATAATAATGGTTTCTTAGACGTCAGGTGGCACTTTTCGGGGAAATGTGCGCGGAACCCCTA
TTTGTTTATTTTTCTAAATACATTCAAATATGTATCCGCTCATGAGACAATAACCCTGATAAATGCTTCA
ATAATATTGAAAAAGGAAGAGTATGAGTATTCAACATTTCCGTGTCGCCCTTATTCCCTTTTTTGCGGCA
TTTTGCCTTCCTGTTTTTGCTCACCCAGAAACGCTGGTGAAAGTAAAAGATGCTGAAGATCAGTTGGGTG
CACGAGTGGGTTACATCGAACTGGATCTCAACAGCGGTAAGATCCTTGAGAGTTTTCGCCCCGAAGAACG
TTTTCCAATGATGAGCACTTTTAAAGTTCTGCTATGTGGCGCGGTATTATCCCGTATTGACGCCGGGCAA
GAGCAACTCGGTCGCCGCATACACTATTCTCAGAATGACTTGGTTGAGTACTCACCAGTCACAGAAAAGC
ATCTTACGGATGGCATGACAGTAAGAGAATTATGCAGTGCTGCCATAACCATGAGTGATAACACTGCGGC
CAACTTACTTCTGACAACGATCGGAGGACCGAAGGAGCTAACCGCTTTTTTGCACAACATGGGGGATCAT
GTAACTCGCCTTGATCGTTGGGAACCGGAGCTGAATGAAGCCATACCAAACGACGAGCGTGACACCACGA
TGCCTGTAGCAATGGCAACAACGTTGCGCAAACTATTAACTGGCGAACTACTTACTCTAGCTTCCCGGCA
ACAATTAATAGACTGGATGGAGGCGGATAAAGTTGCAGGACCACTTCTGCGCTCGGCCCTTCCGGCTGGC
TGGTTTATTGCTGATAAATCTGGAGCCGGTGAGCGTGGAAGCCGCGGTATCATTGCAGCACTGGGGCCAG
ATGGTAAGCCCTCCCGTATCGTAGTTATCTACACGACGGGGAGTCAGGCAACTATGGATGAACGAAATAG
ACAGATCGCTGAGATAGGTGCCTCACTGATTAAGCATTGGTAACTGTCAGACCAAGTTTACTCATATATA
CTTTAGATTGATTTAAAACTTCATTTTTAATTTAAAAGGATCTAGGTGAAGATCCTTTTTGATAATCTCA
TGACCAAAATCCCTTAACGTGAGTTTTCGTTCCACTGAGCGTCAGACCCCGTAGAAAAGATCAAAGGATC
TTCTTGAGATCCTTTTTTTCTGCGCGTAATCTGCTGCTTGCAAACAAAAAAACCACCGCTACCAGCGGTG
GTTTGTTTGCCGGATCAAGAGCTACCAACTCTTTTTCCGAAGGTAACTGGCTTCAGCAGAGCGCAGATAC
CAAATACTGTTCTTCTAGTGTAGCCGTAGTTAGGCCACCACTTCAAGAACTCTGTAGCACCGCCTACATA
CCTCGCTCTGCTAATCCTGTTACCAGTGGCTGCTGCCAGTGGCGATAAGTCGTGTCTTACCGGGTTGGAC
TCAAGACGATAGTTACCGGATAAGGCGCAGCGGTCGGGCTGAACGGGGGGTTCGTGCACACAGCCCAGCT
TGGAGCGAACGACCTACACCGAACTGAGATACCTACAGCGTGAGCTATGAGAAAGCGCCACGCTTCCCGA
AGGGAGAAAGGCGGACAGGTATCCGGTAAGCGGCAGGGTCGGAACAGGAGAGCGCACGAGGGAGCTTCCA
GGGGGAAACGCCTGGTATCTTTATAGTCCTGTCGGGTTTCGCCACCTCTGACTTGAGCGTCGATTTTTGT
GATGCTCGTCAGGGGGGCGGAGCCTATGGAAAAACGCCAGCAACGCGGCCTTTTTACGGTTCCTGGCCTT
TTGCTGGCCTTTTGCTCACATGTGAGGGCCTATTTCCCATGATTCCTTCATATTTGCATATACGATACAA
GGCTGTTAGAGAGATAATTGGAATTAATTTGACTGTAAACACAAAGATATTAGTACAAAATACGTGACGT
AGAAAGTAATAATTTCTTGGGTAGTTTGCAGTTTTAAAATTATGTTTTAAAATGGACTATCATATGCTTA
CCGTAACTTGAAAGTATTTCGATTTCTTGGCTTTATATATCTTGTGGAAAGGACGAAACACCGGCTTACT
GGGACAATATTCTGTTTTAGAGCTAGAAATAGCAAGTTAAAATAAGGCTAGTCCGTTATCAACTTGAAAA
AGTGGCACCGAGTCGGTGCTTTTTTGTTTTAGAGCTAGAAATAGCAAGTTAAAATAAGGCTAGTCCGTTT
TTAGCGCGTGCGCCAATTCTGCAGACAAATGGCTCTAGAGGTACCCGTTACATAACTTACGGTAAATGGC
CCGCCTGGCTGACCGCCCAACGACCCCCGCCCATTGACGTCAATAGTAACGCCAATAGGGACTTTCCATT
GACGTCAATGGGTGGAGTATTTACGGTAAACTGCCCACTTGGCAGTACATCAAGTGTATCATATGCCAAG
TACGCCCCCTATTGACGTCAATGACGGTAAATGGCCCGCCTGGCATTGTGCCCAGTACATGACCTTATGG
GACTTTCCTACTTGGCAGTACATCTACGTATTAGTCATCGCTATTACCATGGTCGAGGTGAGCCCCACGT
TCTGCTTCACTCTCCCCATCTCCCCCCCCTCCCCACCCCCAATTTTGTATTTATTTATTTTTTAATTATT
TTGTGCAGCGATGGGGGCGGGGGGGGGGGGGGGGCGCGCGCCAGGCGGGGCGGGGCGGGGCGAGGGGCGG
GGCGGGGCGAGGCGGAGAGGTGCGGCGGCAGCCAATCAGAGCGGC
